Addgene plasmid #245902: GFP-CDKL5(kinase)
Purpose: Mammalian expression of CDKL5 kinase domain (1-311) with N-terminal GFP
Depositing lab: Ben Goult. Depositing organization: University of Liverpool. Publication: Cyclin-dependent kinase-like 5 (CDKL5) binds to talin and is anchored at the postsynaptic density via direct interaction with PDZ domains. Otani Y, Goodall E, Srinivasan V, Ball NJ, Barnett SFH, Zech T, Saarikangas J, Goult BT. bioRxiv 2025.08.27.672337; doi: https://doi.org/10.1101/2025.08.27.672337.
Backbone
  Vector backbone: pEGFP-C1
  Vector type: Mammalian Expression
  Selectable markers: Neomycin (select with G418)
Growth in bacteria
  Bacterial resistance: Kanamycin, 50 μg/mL
  Growth temperature: 37°C
  Growth strain: DH5alpha
  Copy number: High Copy
Gene/Insert
  Gene/Insert name: CDKL5-2
  Species: H. sapiens (human)
  Mutation: N8D
  Entrez Gene: CDKL5 (a.k.a. CFAP247, DEE2, EIEE2, ISSX, STK9)
  Promoter: CMV
  Tag / fusion protein: GFP-Avitag (N terminal on insert)
  Cloning method: Restriction Enzyme; 5′ cloning site XhoI (not destroyed); 3′ cloning site BamHI (not destroyed)
  Sequencing primers: 5′ EGFP-C; 3′ SV40pA-R
Terms and licenses: Academic/Nonprofit Terms; Industry Terms: Not Available to Industry
Depositor comments: Please visit https://doi.org/10.1101/2025.08.27.672337 for bioRxiv preprint.
How to cite: GFP-CDKL5(kinase) was a gift from Ben Goult (Addgene plasmid # 245902 ; http://n2t.net/addgene:245902 ; RRID:Addgene_245902)
