[The description below was written by a language model from this plasmid's Addgene catalogue record and pLannotate feature annotations shown in this document.]
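Description:
GFP-CDKL5(kinase) is a mammalian expression plasmid built on the pEGFP-C1 backbone that produces the kinase domain (residues 1-311) of human CDKL5 fused to an N-terminal GFP. It replicates in E. coli from a high-copy ColE1/pUC-type origin and also carries an f1 phage origin. A single NeoR/KanR (Tn5 aminoglycoside phosphotransferase) gene serves both hosts. The bacterial bla-type promoter drives it for kanamycin selection, and the SV40 enhancer/early promoter drives it for G418 selection of transfected mammalian cells, with the HSV TK polyadenylation signal terminating the cassette.

The expression cassette is driven by the human CMV immediate early enhancer and promoter and ends at the SV40 poly(A) signal. The annotated reading frame begins with an AviTag, a short peptide that can be enzymatically biotinylated. EGFP follows, then an HRV 3C (PreScission) protease cleavage site, and then the CDKL5 fragment, which was cloned between XhoI and BamHI sites that both remain intact. The automated annotation matches this fragment to the mouse Cdkl5 protein, whereas the catalogue lists the insert as human; this probably reflects close conservation of the kinase domain rather than a different insert. The record also notes an N8D substitution in the insert. An S-Tag sequence is annotated downstream of the insert, but the record does not say whether it is translated in frame. Short annotated fragments of SV40 large T antigen, ble and the bGH poly(A) signal appear to be backbone remnants.

The plasmid is intended for expressing and visualising the fluorescently tagged CDKL5 kinase domain in mammalian cells. The associated study concerns CDKL5 binding to talin and its anchoring at the postsynaptic density through PDZ domain interactions.
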