Features (pLannotate 1.2.2; 17 found; start..end, strand, type, name):
     61..364     +  enhancer       CMV enhancer: human cytomegalovirus immediate early enhancer
    365..568     +  promoter       CMV promoter: human cytomegalovirus (CMV) immediate early promoter
    608..652     +  CDS            AviTag™: peptide tag that allows for enzymatic biotinylation
    674..1390    +  CDS            EGFP: EGFP is a basic (constitutively fluorescent) green fluorescent protein published in 1996, derived from Aequorea victoria. It is reported to be a rapidly-maturing weak dimer with moderate acid sensitivity.
   1406..1429    +  CDS            HRV 3C site: recognition and cleavage site for human rhinovirus 3C and PreScission proteases
   1433..2362    +  CDS            Cdkl5 (fragment): CDKL5_MOUSE - Experimental evidence at protein level: Swiss-Prot protein existence level 1. Mediates phosphorylation of MECP2. May regulate ciliogenesis. From Mus musculus (Mouse).
   2391..2435    +  CDS            S-Tag: affinity and epitope tag derived from pancreatic ribonuclease A
   2477..2561    +  CDS            large T antigen (fragment): large T antigen from SV40 (simian virus 40)
   2584..2705    +  polyA_signal   SV40 poly(A) signal: SV40 polyadenylation signal
   2739..3167    -  rep_origin     f1 ori (sequence partly withheld): f1 bacteriophage origin of replication; arrow indicates direction of (+) strand synthesis
   3194..3298    +  promoter       AmpR promoter: bla
   3300..3657    +  promoter       SV40 promoter: SV40 enhancer and early promoter
   3692..4486    +  CDS            NeoR/KanR: aminoglycoside phosphotransferase from Tn5; aph(3')-II (or nptII); confers resistance to neomycin, kanamycin, and G418 (Geneticin®)
   4507..4659    +  CDS            ble (fragment): BLE_KLEPN - Experimental evidence at protein level: Swiss-Prot protein existence level 1. Binding protein with a strong affinity to the bleomycin family of antibiotics. Binds to CL990; an antimitotic-antibiotic compound. From Klebsiella pneumoniae.
   4718..4765    +  polyA_signal   HSV TK poly(A) signal: herpes simplex virus thymidine kinase polyadenylation signal (Cole and Stacy, 1985)
   4856..4872    -  polyA_signal   bGH poly(A) signal (fragment): bovine growth hormone polyadenylation signal
   5094..5682    +  rep_origin     ori: high-copy-number ColE1/pMB1/pBR322/pUC origin of replication
>Addgene plasmid #245902 | GFP-CDKL5(kinase) | addgene full sequence | sequence record 491185 | Addgene NGS Result
TAGTTATTAATAGTAATCAATTACGGGGTCATTAGTTCATAGCCCATATATGGAGTTCCGCGTTACATAA
CTTACGGTAAATGGCCCGCCTGGCTGACCGCCCAACGACCCCCGCCCATTGACGTCAATAATGACGTATG
TTCCCATAGTAACGCCAATAGGGACTTTCCATTGACGTCAATGGGTGGAGTATTTACGGTAAACTGCCCA
CTTGGCAGTACATCAAGTGTATCATATGCCAAGTACGCCCCCTATTGACGTCAATGACGGTAAATGGCCC
GCCTGGCATTATGCCCAGTACATGACCTTATGGGACTTTCCTACTTGGCAGTACATCTACGTATTAGTCA
TCGCTATTACCATGGTGATGCGGTTTTGGCAGTACATCAATGGGCGTGGATAGCGGTTTGACTCACGGGG
ATTTCCAAGTCTCCACCCCATTGACGTCAATGGGAGTTTGTTTTGGCACCAAAATCAACGGGACTTTCCA
AAATGTCGTAACAACTCCGCCCCATTGACGCAAATGGGCGGTAGGCGTGTACGGTGGGAGGTCTATATAA
GCAGAGCTGGTTTAGTGAACCGTCAGATCCGCTAGACCATGGCTTCCGGCCTGAACGACATCTTCGAGGC
TCAGAAAATCGAATGGCACGAAGGAGGCGGACCGGTCGCCACCATGGTGAGCAAGGGCGAGGAGCTGTTC
ACCGGGGTGGTGCCCATCCTGGTCGAGCTGGACGGCGACGTAAACGGCCACAAGTTCAGCGTGTCCGGCG
AGGGCGAGGGCGATGCCACCTACGGCAAGCTGACCCTGAAGTTCATCTGCACCACCGGCAAGCTGCCCGT
GCCCTGGCCCACCCTCGTGACCACCCTGACCTACGGCGTGCAGTGCTTCAGCCGCTACCCCGACCACATG
AAGCAGCACGACTTCTTCAAGTCCGCCATGCCCGAAGGCTACGTCCAGGAGCGCACCATCTTCTTCAAGG
ACGACGGCAACTACAAGACCCGCGCCGAGGTGAAGTTCGAGGGCGACACCCTGGTGAACCGCATCGAGCT
GAAGGGCATCGACTTCAAGGAGGACGGCAACATCCTGGGGCACAAGCTGGAGTACAACTACAACAGCCAC
AACGTCTATATCATGGCCGACAAGCAGAAGAACGGCATCAAGGTGAACTTCAAGATCCGCCACAACATCG
AGGACGGCAGCGTGCAGCTCGCCGACCACTACCAGCAGAACACCCCCATCGGCGACGGCCCCGTGCTGCT
GCCCGACAACCACTACCTGAGCACCCAGTCCGCCCTGAGCAAAGACCCCAACGAGAAGCGCGATCACATG
GTCCTGCTGGAGTTCGTGACCGCCGCCGGGATCACTCTCGGCATGGACGAGCTGTACAAGTCCGGACTCA
GATCTCTTGAAGTCCTCTTTCAGGGACCCGGTATGAAGATTCCTAACATTGGTGATGTGATGAATAAATT
TGAGATCCTTGGGGTTGTAGGTGAAGGAGCCTATGGAGTTGTACTTAAATGCAGACACAAGGAAACACAT
GAAATTGTGGCGATCAAGAAATTCAAGGACAGTGAAGAAAATGAAGAAGTCAAAGAAACGACTTTACGAG
AGCTTAAAATGCTTCGGACTCTCAAGCAGGAAAACATTGTGGAGTTGAAGGAAGCATTTCGTCGGAGGGG
AAAGTTGTACTTGGTGTTTGAGTATGTTGAAAAAAATATGCTCGAATTGCTGGAAGAAATGCCAAATGGA
GTTCCACCTGAGAAAGTAAAAAGCTACATCTATCAGCTAATCAAGGCTATTCACTGGTGCCATAAGAATG
ATATTGTCCATCGAGATATAAAACCAGAAAATCTCTTAATCAGCCACAATGATGTCCTAAAACTGTGTGA
CTTTGGTTTTGCTCGTAATCTGTCAGAAGGCAATAATGCTAATTACACAGAGTACGTTGCCACCAGATGG
TATCGGTCCCCAGAACTCTTACTTGGCGCTCCCTATGGAAAGTCCGTGGACATGTGGTCGGTGGGCTGTA
TTCTTGGGGAGCTTAGCGATGGACAGCCTTTATTTCCTGGAGAAAGTGAAATTGACCAACTTTTTACTAT
TCAGAAGGTGCTAGGACCACTTCCATCTGAGCAGATGAAGCTTTTCTACAGTAATCCTCGCTTCCATGGG
CTCCGGTTTCCAGCTGTTAACCATCCTCAGTCCTTGGAAAGAAGATACCTTGGAATTTTGAATAGTGTTC
TACTTGACCTAATGAAGAATTTACTGAAGTTGGACCCAGCTGACAGATACTTGACAGAACAGTGTTTGAA
TCACCCTACATTTCAAACCCAGAGACTTCTGGATCGTTCTCCTTCAAGGTCAGCATAACGCTCTGGTGCC
ACGCGGTAGTAAAGAAACCGCTGCTGCTAAATTCGAACGCCAGCACATGGACAGCTCTACTTCTGTAACT
CGAGGGATCCACCGGATCTAGATAACTGATCATAATCAGCCATACCACATTTGTAGAGGTTTTACTTGCT
TTAAAAAACCTCCCACACCTCCCCCTGAACCTGAAACATAAAATGAATGCAATTGTTGTTGTTAACTTGT
TTATTGCAGCTTATAATGGTTACAAATAAAGCAATAGCATCACAAATTTCACAAATAAAGCATTTTTTTC
ACTGCATTCTAGTTGTGGTTTGTCCAAACTCATCAATGTATCTTAACGCGTAAATTGTAAGCGTTAATAT
TTTGTTAAAATTCGCGTTAAATTTTTGTTAAATCAGCTCATTTTTTAACCAATAGGCCGAAATCGGCAAA
ATCCCTTATAAATCAAAAGAATAGACCGAGATAGGGT
[37 nt withheld, positions 2838-2874]
AAAGAACGTGGACTCCAACGTCAAAGG
[49 nt withheld, positions 2902-2950]
T
[91 nt withheld, positions 2952-3042]
G
[124 nt withheld, positions 3044-3167]
CAGGTGGCACTTTTCGGGGAAATGTGCGCGGAACCCCTATTTGTTTATTTTTCTAAATACATTCAAATAT
GTATCCGCTCATGAGACAATAACCCTGATAAATGCTTCAATAATATTGAAAAAGGAAGAGTCCTGAGGCG
GAAAGAACCAGCTGTGGAATGTGTGTCAGTTAGGGTGTGGAAAGTCCCCAGGCTCCCCAGCAGGCAGAAG
TATGCAAAGCATGCATCTCAATTAGTCAGCAACCAGGTGTGGAAAGTCCCCAGGCTCCCCAGCAGGCAGA
AGTATGCAAAGCATGCATCTCAATTAGTCAGCAACCATAGTCCCGCCCCTAACTCCGCCCATCCCGCCCC
TAACTCCGCCCAGTTCCGCCCATTCTCCGCCCCATGGCTGACTAATTTTTTTTATTTATGCAGAGGCCGA
GGCCGCCTCGGCCTCTGAGCTATTCCAGAAGTAGTGAGGAGGCTTTTTTGGAGGCCTAGGCTTTTGCAAA
GATCGATCAAGAGACAGGATGAGGATCGTTTCGCATGATTGAACAAGATGGATTGCACGCAGGTTCTCCG
GCCGCTTGGGTGGAGAGGCTATTCGGCTATGACTGGGCACAACAGACAATCGGCTGCTCTGATGCCGCCG
TGTTCCGGCTGTCAGCGCAGGGGCGCCCGGTTCTTTTTGTCAAGACCGACCTGTCCGGTGCCCTGAATGA
ACTGCAAGACGAGGCAGCGCGGCTATCGTGGCTGGCCACGACGGGCGTTCCTTGCGCAGCTGTGCTCGAC
GTTGTCACTGAAGCGGGAAGGGACTGGCTGCTATTGGGCGAAGTGCCGGGGCAGGATCTCCTGTCATCTC
ACCTTGCTCCTGCCGAGAAAGTATCCATCATGGCTGATGCAATGCGGCGGCTGCATACGCTTGATCCGGC
TACCTGCCCATTCGACCACCAAGCGAAACATCGCATCGAGCGAGCACGTACTCGGATGGAAGCCGGTCTT
GTCGATCAGGATGATCTGGACGAAGAGCATCAGGGGCTCGCGCCAGCCGAACTGTTCGCCAGGCTCAAGG
CGAGCATGCCCGACGGCGAGGATCTCGTCGTGACCCATGGCGATGCCTGCTTGCCGAATATCATGGTGGA
AAATGGCCGCTTTTCTGGATTCATCGACTGTGGCCGGCTGGGTGTGGCGGACCGCTATCAGGACATAGCG
TTGGCTACCCGTGATATTGCTGAAGAGCTTGGCGGCGAATGGGCTGACCGCTTCCTCGTGCTTTACGGTA
TCGCCGCTCCCGATTCGCAGCGCATCGCCTTCTATCGCCTTCTTGACGAGTTCTTCTGAGCGGGACTCTG
GGGTTCGAAATGACCGACCAAGCGACGCCCAACCTGCCATCACGAGATTTCGATTCCACCGCCGCCTTCT
ATGAAAGGTTGGGCTTCGGAATCGTTTTCCGGGACGCCGGCTGGATGATCCTCCAGCGCGGGGATCTCAT
GCTGGAGTTCTTCGCCCACCCTAGGGGGAGGCTAACTGAAACACGGAAGGAGACAATACCGGAAGGAACC
CGCGCTATGACGGCAATAAAAAGACAGAATAAAACGCACGGTGTTGGGTCGTTTGTTCATAAACGCGGGG
TTCGGTCCCAGGGCTGGCACTCTGTCGATACCCCACCGAGACCCCATTGGGGCCAATACGCCCGCGTTTC
TTCCTTTTCCCCACCCCACCCCCCAAGTTCGGGTGAAGGCCCAGGGCTCGCAGCCAACGTCGGGGCGGCA
GGCCCTGCCATAGCCTCAGGTTACTCATATATACTTTAGATTGATTTAAAACTTCATTTTTAATTTAAAA
GGATCTAGGTGAAGATCCTTTTTGATAATCTCATGACCAAAATCCCTTAACGTGAGTTTTCGTTCCACTG
AGCGTCAGACCCCGTAGAAAAGATCAAAGGATCTTCTTGAGATCCTTTTTTTCTGCGCGTAATCTGCTGC
TTGCAAACAAAAAAACCACCGCTACCAGCGGTGGTTTGTTTGCCGGATCAAGAGCTACCAACTCTTTTTC
CGAAGGTAACTGGCTTCAGCAGAGCGCAGATACCAAATACTGTTCTTCTAGTGTAGCCGTAGTTAGGCCA
CCACTTCAAGAACTCTGTAGCACCGCCTACATACCTCGCTCTGCTAATCCTGTTACCAGTGGCTGCTGCC
AGTGGCGATAAGTCGTGTCTTACCGGGTTGGACTCAAGACGATAGTTACCGGATAAGGCGCAGCGGTCGG
GCTGAACGGGGGGTTCGTGCACACAGCCCAGCTTGGAGCGAACGACCTACACCGAACTGAGATACCTACA
GCGTGAGCTATGAGAAAGCGCCACGCTTCCCGAAGGGAGAAAGGCGGACAGGTATCCGGTAAGCGGCAGG
GTCGGAACAGGAGAGCGCACGAGGGAGCTTCCAGGGGGAAACGCCTGGTATCTTTATAGTCCTGTCGGGT
TTCGCCACCTCTGACTTGAGCGTCGATTTTTGTGATGCTCGTCAGGGGGGCGGAGCCTATGGAAAAACGC
CAGCAACGCGGCCTTTTTACGGTTCCTGGCCTTTTGCTGGCCTTTTGCTCACATGTTCTTTCCTGCGTTA
TCCCCTGATTCTGTGGATAACCGTATTACCGCCATGCAT
